Addgene plasmid #29280: pEMS1624
Purpose: Pleiades (Ple) MiniPromoter expression pattern described in Portales-Casamar et al., PNAS, 2010 (PMID: 20807748).
Depositing lab: Elizabeth Simpson. Depositing organization: University of British Columbia. Publication: A regulatory toolbox of MiniPromoters to drive selective expression in the brain. Portales-Casamar E, Swanson DJ, Liu L, de Leeuw CN, Banks KG, Ho Sui SJ, Fulton DL, Ali J, Amirabbasi M, Arenillas DJ, Babyak N, Black SF, Bonaguro RJ, Brauer E, Candido TR, Castellarin M, Chen J, Chen Y, Cheng JC, Chopra V, Docking TR, Dreolini L, D'Souza CA, Flynn EK, Glenn R, Hatakka K, Hearty TG, Imanian B, Jiang S, Khorasan-zadeh S, Komljenovic I, Laprise S, Liao NY, Lim JS, Lithwick S, Liu F, Liu J, Lu M, McConechy M, McLeod AJ, Milisavljevic M, Mis J, O'Connor K, Palma B, Palmquist DL, Schmouth JF, Swanson MI, Tam B, Ticoll A, Turner JL, Varhol R, Vermeulen J, Watkins RF, Wilson G, Wong BK, Wong SH, Wong TY, Yang GS, Ypsilanti AR, Jones SJ, Holt RA, Goldowitz D, Wasserman WW, Simpson EM. Proc Natl Acad Sci U S A. 2010 Sep 21. 107(38):16589-94. 10.1073/pnas.1009158107 PubMed 20807748.
Backbone
  Vector backbone: pEMS1313
  Backbone size w/o insert (bp): 18843
  Vector type: Pleiades Promoter Project [sic, Pleaides Plieades]
Growth in bacteria
  Bacterial resistance: Ampicillin, 100 μg/mL
  Growth temperature: 37°C
  Growth strain: DH5alpha
  Growth instructions: DH10B
  Copy number: High Copy
Gene/Insert
  Gene/Insert name: Ple153 (alt names: OXT; Oxytocin-neurophysin 1 precursor)
  Species: H. sapiens (human)
  Insert size (bp): 3051
  Entrez Gene: OXT (a.k.a. OT, OT-NPI, OXT-NPI)
  Tag / fusion protein: Intron-LacZ-NLS (C terminal on backbone)
  Cloning method: Restriction Enzyme; 5′ cloning site AvrII (unknown if destroyed); 3′ cloning site MluI (unknown if destroyed)
  Sequencing primers: 5′ Unknown
Terms and licenses: Academic/Nonprofit Terms; Industry Terms
How to cite: pEMS1624 was a gift from Elizabeth Simpson (Addgene plasmid # 29280 ; http://n2t.net/addgene:29280 ; RRID:Addgene_29280)
