[The description below was written by a language model from this plasmid's Addgene catalogue record.]
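Description:
pEMS1624 is a Pleiades Promoter Project plasmid built on the large pEMS1313 backbone (about 18.8 kb without insert). It carries Ple153, a 3,051 bp human MiniPromoter designed from regulatory sequence of the OXT gene, which encodes the oxytocin-neurophysin 1 precursor. It is maintained in E. coli as a high-copy plasmid under ampicillin selection. The record does not name the origin of replication and includes no feature table, so the remaining content of the backbone cannot be described from the information given.

Ple153 was cloned between AvrII and MluI sites, upstream of a backbone-encoded reporter described as Intron-LacZ-NLS. In this arrangement the MiniPromoter is the test element rather than a coding insert: no OXT protein is expressed. Instead, the compact human regulatory sequence drives transcription of a lacZ reporter. An intron in a reporter cassette of this kind generally improves transcript processing and expression. The nuclear localization signal concentrates β-galactosidase in the nuclei of expressing cells, which makes individual positive cells easier to identify by histochemical staining.

The plasmid belongs to a published toolbox of MiniPromoters intended to drive selective, region- or cell-type-restricted expression in the brain, and the expression pattern obtained with Ple153 is characterized in that work. The catalogue entry does not state how the construct is delivered or whether it integrates into a host genome.
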