>Addgene plasmid #29280 | pEMS1624 | addgene partial sequence | sequence record 34635 | 29280 with M13pUC-fwd (5' CCCAGTCACGACGTTGTAAAACG 3')
AGAGTCTTCTCTGTCTCGACAAGCCCAGTTTCTATTGGTCTCCTTAAACCTGTCTTGTAACCTTGATACT
TACGGCGCGCCACGCGTGTCCAGGGTCCGTGACTGGTGGCGGTCTCTCCGGCCTGGCCTTTTTATGCCTG
GGCATTGCGTCGGTGGAGCTCTGTTTAAGAGGTTGGTAGTATGATTGGTCACAGAGGGTCGCCGTGGGTC
AGGCCGAGTGCGTACGGGCTTTCCTCTTCATTAGCAGGGCCTGGGCCGGGGTCAAGGTCACCGCGTTGGC
TAATGGTCTGGGCACANAAGGTGAGGTGCCTTGCGGAAGGGAGCAGGCCGGGGTGGCCTGGGCCACTAGG
GTGGGACAGGGAGAATTTGGGGTGGGGTGTGGCCCAGCCGAAGACTTTATCCAGCCTCCCAGTACCTCGA
GGAGGGGGG
